Addgene plasmid #217089: pMV-Mariner-5_XT
Purpose: Donor plasmid of Mariner-5_XT Transposon
Depositing lab: Haoyi Wang. Depositing organization: Institute of Zoology, Chinese Academy of Sciences. Publication: Heterologous survey of 130 DNA transposons in human cells highlights their functional divergence and expands the genome engineering toolbox. Zhang T, Tan S, Tang N, Li Y, Zhang C, Sun J, Guo Y, Gao H, Cai Y, Sun W, Wang C, Fu L, Ma H, Wu Y, Hu X, Zhang X, Gee P, Yan W, Zhao Y, Chen Q, Guo B, Wang H, Zhang YE. Cell. 2024 Jul 11;187(14):3741-3760.e30. doi: 10.1016/j.cell.2024.05.007. Epub 2024 Jun 5. PubMed 38843831.
Backbone
  Vector backbone: pMV
  Vector type: Mammalian Expression
Growth in bacteria
  Bacterial resistance: Ampicillin, 100 μg/mL
  Growth temperature: 37°C
  Growth strain: DH5alpha
  Copy number: High Copy
Gene/Insert
  Gene/Insert name: TIRs of Mariner-5_XT transposon (alt name: Mariner-5_XT)
  Species: Synthetic
  Cloning method: Restriction Enzyme; 5′ cloning site Unknown (unknown if destroyed); 3′ cloning site Unknown (unknown if destroyed)
Terms and licenses: Academic/Nonprofit Terms; Industry Terms: Not Available to Industry
How to cite: pMV-Mariner-5_XT was a gift from Haoyi Wang (Addgene plasmid # 217089 ; http://n2t.net/addgene:217089 ; RRID:Addgene_217089)
