[The description below was written by a language model from this plasmid's Addgene catalogue record and pLannotate feature annotations shown in this document.]
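Description:
pMV-Mariner-5_XT is a transposon donor plasmid built on the pMV backbone and catalogued as a mammalian expression vector. It is propagated in E. coli through a high-copy ColE1/pUC-type origin and selected with ampicillin via the β-lactamase gene and its native promoter. A short remnant of lacZα is also detected in the 4,869 nt sequence, most likely a leftover of the cloning backbone.

The recorded insert is the pair of terminal inverted repeats (TIRs) of the Mariner-5_XT DNA transposon, listed as synthetic. The TIRs themselves are not picked up by the automated annotation, so their exact positions are not given. The unannotated stretches on either side of the mammalian cassette are the plausible locations, but the record does not confirm this. That cassette consists of the mouse PGK promoter driving a puromycin N-acetyltransferase coding sequence (annotated as a fragment, nearly full length) followed closely by EGFP and terminated by the bovine growth hormone polyadenylation signal. The short gap between PuroR and EGFP suggests a linker or self-cleaving peptide joining the two in one transcript, though no such element is annotated.

No transposase gene is present, so a donor like this is presumably paired with a separate source of the cognate Mariner-5_XT transposase. The transposase recognises the TIRs, excises the intervening cargo and integrates it into the host genome. Stable integration can then be scored by puromycin resistance or EGFP fluorescence. The plasmid comes from a survey that tested DNA transposons for activity in human cells as candidate genome engineering tools.
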