Features (pLannotate 1.2.2; 8 found; start..end, strand, type, name):
    118..138     -  CDS            lacZα (fragment): LacZα fragment of β-galactosidase; lacZ fragment
    514..1013    +  promoter       PGK promoter: mouse phosphoglycerate kinase 1 promoter
   1038..1632    +  CDS            PuroR (fragment): puromycin N-acetyltransferase; pac from Streptomyces alboniger; confers resistance to puromycin
   1696..2415    +  CDS            EGFP: the original enhanced GFP (Yang et al., 1996) mammalian codon-optimized
   2443..2667    +  polyA_signal   bGH poly(A) signal: bovine growth hormone polyadenylation signal
   3171..3759    -  rep_origin     ori: high-copy-number ColE1/pMB1/pBR322/pUC origin of replication
   3930..4790    -  CDS            AmpR: β-lactamase; bla; confers resistance to ampicillin, carbenicillin, and related antibiotics
   4791..26      -  promoter       AmpR promoter (across the origin): bla
>Addgene plasmid #217089 | pMV-Mariner-5_XT | addgene full sequence | sequence record 443545 | Addgene NGS Result
AAAAATAAACAAATAGGGGTTCCGCGCACATTTCCCCGAAAAGTGCCACCTGACGTCTAAGAAACCATTA
TTATCATGACATTAACCTATAAAAATAGGCGTATCACGAGGCCCTTTCGTTGTAAAACGACGGCCAGTCG
AACCACGCAATGCGTCTCGATCCGCAGTGTCTTGCGTCTCTAAGCTTTACCGTATTTTCCGCACTATAAG
GCGCACCCAAGAGCCTTAAATTTTCTCAAAAATCGACCGTGCGCCTAATAATACAGTGCGCCTTATGTGT
GCACTGAGTTGTTGTGCGACTTTGGTAAGCGCTCCGCTTGATTGACTGTCGGACCATTTCCCGCTGACAC
AGGGACGTAATACGTACACTACATATGTTGGCAGCGATAAACCAATCAGAGAACATTACGTAATACGTGC
AGTACGTACGCTTACCTCTGTCACGCCTCCGGTAGGTATACTACCAGTATACTGCAAAACAACCCCCCGA
AAACCGGTGCTAGCAATTCTACCGGGTAGGGGAGGCGCTTTTCCCAAGGCAGTCTGGAGCATGCGCTTTA
GCAGCCCCGCTGGGCACTTGGCGCTACACAAGTGGCCTCTGGCCTCGCACACATTCCACATCCACCGGTA
GGCGCCAACCGGCTCCGTTCTTTGGTGGCCCCTTCGCGCCACCTTCTACTCCTCCCCTAGTCAGGAAGTT
CCCCCCCGCCCCGCAGCTCGCGTCGTGCAGGACGTGACAAATGGAAGTAGCACGTCTCACTAGTCTCGTG
CAGATGGACAGCACCGCTGAGCAATGGAAGCGGGTAGGCCTTTGGGGCAGCGGCCAATAGCAGCTTTGCT
CCTTCGCTTTCTGGGCTCAGAGGCTGGGAAGGGGTGGGTCCGGGGGCGGGCTCAGGGGCGGGCTCAGGGG
CGGGGCGGGCGCCCGAAGGTCCTCCGGAGGCCCGGCATTCTGCACGCTTCAAAAGCGCACGTCTGCCGCG
CTGTTCTCCTCTTCCTCATCTCCGGGCCTTTCGACCTGCAGCCAACGCCACCATGGGGACCGAGTACAAG
CCCACGGTGCGCCTCGCCACCCGCGACGACGTCCCCCGGGCCGTACGCACCCTCGCCGCCGCGTTCGCCG
ACTACCCCGCCACGCGCCACACCGTCGACCCGGACCGCCACATCGAGCGGGTCACCGAGCTGCAAGAACT
CTTCCTCACGCGCGTCGGGCTCGACATCGGCAAGGTGTGGGTCGCGGACGACGGCGCCGCGGTGGCGGTC
TGGACCACGCCGGAGAGCGTCGAAGCGGGGGCGGTGTTCGCCGAGATCGGCCCGCGCATGGCCGAGTTGA
GCGGTTCCCGGCTGGCCGCGCAGCAACAGATGGAAGGCCTCCTGGCGCCGCACCGGCCCAAGGAGCCCGC
GTGGTTCCTGGCCACCGTCGGCGTCTCGCCCGACCACCAGGGCAAGGGTCTGGGCAGCGCCGTCGTGCTC
CCCGGAGTGGAGGCGGCCGAGCGCGCCGGGGTGCCCGCCTTCCTGGAGACCTCCGCGCCCCGCAACCTCC
CCTTCTACGAGCGGCTCGGCTTCACCGTCACCGCCGACGTCGAGGTGCCCGAAGGACCGCGCACCTGGTG
CATGACCCGCAAGCCCGGTGCCATCGATGCCACTAACTTCTCCCTGTTGAAACAAGCAGGGGATGTCGAA
GAGAATCCCGGGCCAATGGTGAGCAAGGGCGAGGAGCTGTTCACCGGGGTGGTGCCCATCCTGGTCGAGC
TGGACGGCGACGTAAACGGCCACAAGTTCAGCGTGTCCGGCGAGGGCGAGGGCGATGCCACCTACGGCAA
GCTGACCCTGAAGTTCATCTGCACCACCGGCAAGCTGCCCGTGCCCTGGCCCACCCTCGTGACCACCCTG
ACCTACGGCGTGCAGTGCTTCAGCCGCTACCCCGACCACATGAAGCAGCACGACTTCTTCAAGTCCGCCA
TGCCCGAAGGCTACGTCCAGGAGCGCACCATCTTCTTCAAGGACGACGGCAACTACAAGACCCGCGCCGA
GGTGAAGTTCGAGGGCGACACCCTGGTGAACCGCATCGAGCTGAAGGGCATCGACTTCAAGGAGGACGGC
AACATCCTGGGGCACAAGCTGGAGTACAACTACAACAGCCACAACGTCTATATCATGGCCGACAAGCAGA
AGAACGGCATCAAGGTGAACTTCAAGATCCGCCACAACATCGAGGACGGCAGCGTGCAGCTCGCCGACCA
CTACCAGCAGAACACCCCCATCGGCGACGGCCCCGTGCTGCTGCCCGACAACCACTACCTGAGCACCCAG
TCCGCCCTGAGCAAAGACCCCAACGAGAAGCGCGATCACATGGTCCTGCTGGAGTTCGTGACCGCCGCCG
GGATCACTCTCGGCATGGACGAGCTGTACAAGTAATTAATTAAGCTCGCTGATCAGCCTCGACTGTGCCT
TCTAGTTGCCAGCCATCTGTTGTTTGCCCCTCCCCCGTGCCTTCCTTGACCCTGGAAGGTGCCACTCCCA
CTGTCCTTTCCTAATAAAATGAGGAAATTGCATCGCATTGTCTGAGTAGGTGTCATTCTATTCTGGGGGG
TGGGGTGGGGCAGGACAGCAAGGGGGAGGATTGGGAAGACAATAGCAGGCATGCTGGGGATGCGGTGGGC
TCTATGGCTTCTGAGGCGCGCCCTCGAGTTAACAAATAATGTGAGTGTATTGTTAATACAAATACAAAGT
TCAACTAAACTCTTGCTTTAGTTACCGTTACCGGTACTTTTTTTTTGTTGAATAAAGTTCAACTAAACTC
ACTGTTTTGCTTCCGTTACTTTAGCATGCGCCTTATAATCCGGTGCGCCTTATATATGTAATAAGTACAG
AAATAGACCCCGTAATTGAGACTGCGCCTTATAATCCGGTGCGCCTTATAGTGCGGAAAATACGGTAGGG
CCCAGAGACGGAGTCACTGCCAACCGAGACGGTCATAGCTGTTTCCTGTGTGCCGCTTCCTCGCTCACTG
ACTCGCTGCGCTCGGTCGTTCGGCTGCGGCGAGCGGTATCAGCTCACTCAAAGGCGGTAATACGGTTACC
CACAGAATCAGGGGATAACGCAGGAAAGAACATGTGAGCAAAAGGCCAGCAAAAGGCCAGGAACCGTAAA
AAGGCCGCGTTGCTGGCGTTTTTCCATAGGCTCCGCCCCCCTGACGAGCATCACAAAAATCGACGCTCAA
GTCAGAGGTGGCGAAACCCGACAGGACTATAAAGATACCAGGCGTTTCCCCCTGGAAGCTCCCTCGTGCG
CTCTCCTGTTCCGACCCTGCCGCTTACCGGATACCTGTCCGCCTTTCTCCCTTCGGGAAGCGTGGCGCTT
TCTCATAGCTCACGCTGTAGGTATCTCAGTTCGGTGTAGGTCGTTCGCTCCAAGCTGGGCTGTGTGCACG
AACCCCCCGTTCAGCCCGACCGCTGCGCCTTATCCGGTAACTATCGTCTTGAGTCCAACCCGGTAAGACA
CGACTTATCGCCACTGGCAGCAGCCACTGGTAACAGGATTAGCAGAGCGAGGTATGTAGGCGGTGCTACA
GAGTTCTTGAAGTGGTGGCCTAACTACGGCTACACTAGAAGAACAGTATTTGGTATCTGCGCTCTGCTGA
AGCCAGTTACCTTCGGAAAAAGAGTTGGTAGCTCTTGATCCGGCAAACAAACCACCGCTGGTAGCGGTGG
TTTTTTTGTTTGCAAGCAGCAGATTACGCGCAGAAAAAAAGGATCTCAAGAAGATCCTTTGATCTTTTCT
ACGGGGTCTGACGCTCAGTGGAACGAAAACTCACGTTAAGGGATTTTGGTCATGAGATTATCAAAAAGGA
TCTTCACCTAGATCCTTTTAAATTAAAAATGAAGTTTTAAATCAATCTAAAGTATATATGAGTAAACTTG
GTCTGACAGTTACCAATGCTTAATCAGTGAGGCACCTATCTCAGCGATCTGTCTCTTTCGTTCATCCATA
GTTGCCTGACTCCCCGTCGTGTAGATAACTACGATACGGGAGGGCTTACCATCTGGCCCCAGTGCTGCAA
TAATACCGCGGGACCCACGCTCACCGGCTCCAGATTTATCAGCAATAAACCAGCCAGCCGGAAGGGCCGA
GCGCAGAAGTGGTCCTGCAACTTTATCCGCCTCCATCCAGTCTATTAATTGTTGCCGGGAAGCTAGAGTA
AGTAGTTCGCCAGTTAATAGTTTGCGCAACGTTGTTGCCATCGCTACAGGCATCGTGGTATCACGCTCGT
CGTTTGGTATGGCTTCATTCAGCTCCGGTTCCCAACGATCAAGGCGAGTTACATGATCCCCCATGTTGCG
CAAAAAAGCGGTTAGCTCCTTCGGTCCTCCGATCGTTGTCAGAAGTAAGTTGGCCGCCGTGTTATCACTC
ATGGTTATGGCAGCACTACATAATTCTCTTACTGTCATGCCATCCGTAAGATGCTTTTCTGTGACTGGTG
AGTACTCAACCAAGTCATTCTGAGAATAGTGTATGCGGCGACCGAGTTGCTCTTGCCCGGCGTCAATACG
GGATAATACCGCGCCACATAGCAGAACTTTAAAAGTGCTCATCATTGGAAAACGTTCTTCGGGGCGAAAA
CTCTCAAGGATCTTACCGCTGTTGAGATCCAGTTCGATGTAACCCACTCGTGCACCCAACTGATCTTCAG
CATCTTTTACTTTCACCAGCGTTTCTGGGTGAGCAAAAACAGGAAGGCAAAATGCCGCAAAAAAGGGAAT
AAGGGCGACACGGAAATGTTGAATACTCATACTCTTCCTTTTTCAATATTATTGAAGCATTTATCAGGGT
TATTGTCTCATGAGCGGATACATATTTGAATGTATTTAG
